>Addgene plasmid #165068 | pIR3DH8 | addgene full sequence | sequence record 327694 | Addgene NGS Result
GCATGCAAGCTTGGCGTAATCATGGTCATAGCTGTTTCCTGTGTGAAATTGTTATCCGCTCACAATTCCA
CACAACATACGAGCCGGAAGCATAAAGTGTAAAGCCTGGGGTGCCTAATGAGTGAGCTAACTCACATTAA
TTGCGTTGCGCTCACTGCCCGCTTTCCAGTCGGGAAACCTGTCGTGCCAGCTGCATTAATGAATCGGCCA
ACGCGCGGGGAGAGGCGGTTTGCGTATTGGGCGCTCTTCCGCTTCCTCGCTCACTGACTCGCTGCGCTCG
GTCGTTCGGCTGCGGCGAGCGGTATCAGCTCACTCAAAGGCGGTAATACGGTTATCCACAGAATCAGGGG
ATAACGCAGGAAAGAACATGTGAGCAAAAGGCCAGCAAAAGGCCAGGAACCGTAAAAAGGCCGCGTTGCT
GGCGTTTTTCCATAGGCTCCGCCCCCCTGACGAGCATCACAAAAATCGACGCTCAAGTCAGAGGTGGCGA
AACCCGACAGGACTATAAAGATACCAGGCGTTTCCCCCTGGAAGCTCCCTCGTGCGCTCTCCTGTTCCGA
CCCTGCCGCTTACCGGATACCTGTCCGCCTTTCTCCCTTCGGGAAGCGTGGCGCTTTCTCATAGCTCACG
CTGTAGGTATCTCAGTTCGGTGTAGGTCGTTCGCTCCAAGCTGGGCTGTGTGCACGAACCCCCCGTTCAG
CCCGACCGCTGCGCCTTATCCGGTAACTATCGTCTTGAGTCCAACCCGGTAAGACACGACTTATCGCCAC
TGGCAGCAGCCACTGGTAACAGGATTAGCAGAGCGAGGTATGTAGGCGGTGCTACAGAGTTCTTGAAGTG
GTGGCCTAACTACGGCTACACTAGAAGAACAGTATTTGGTATCTGCGCTCTGCTGAAGCCAGTTACCTTC
GGAAAAAGAGTTGGTAGCTCTTGATCCGGCAAACAAACCACCGCTGGTAGCGGTGGTTTTTTTGTTTGCA
AGCAGCAGATTACGCGCAGAAAAAAAGGATCTCAAGAAGATCCTTTGATCTTTTCTACGGGGTCTGACGC
TCAGTGGAACGAAAACTCACGTTAAGGGATTTTGGTCATGAGATTATCAAAAAGGATCTTCACCTAGATC
CTTTTAAATTAAAAATGAAGTTTTAAATCAATCTAAAGTATATATGAGTAAACTTGGTCTGACAGTTACC
AATGCTTAATCAGTGAGGCACCTATCTCAGCGATCTGTCTATTTCGTTCATCCATAGTTGCCTGACTCCC
CGTCGTGTAGATAACTACGATACGGGAGGGCTTACCATCTGGCCCCAGTGCTGCAATGATACCGCGAGAC
CCACGCTCACCGGCTCCAGATTTATCAGCAATAAACCAGCCAGCCGGAAGGGCCGAGCGCAGAAGTGGTC
CTGCAACTTTATCCGCCTCCATCCAGTCTATTAATTGTTGCCGGGAAGCTAGAGTAAGTAGTTCGCCAGT
TAATAGTTTGCGCAACGTTGTTGCCATTGCTACAGGCATCGTGGTGTCACGCTCGTCGTTTGGTATGGCT
TCATTCAGCTCCGGTTCCCAACGATCAAGGCGAGTTACATGATCCCCCATGTTGTGCAAAAAAGCGGTTA
GCTCCTTCGGTCCTCCGATCGTTGTCAGAAGTAAGTTGGCCGCAGTGTTATCACTCATGGTTATGGCAGC
ACTGCATAATTCTCTTACTGTCATGCCATCCGTAAGATGCTTTTCTGTGACTGGTGAGTACTCAACCAAG
TCATTCTGAGAATAGTGTATGCGGCGACCGAGTTGCTCTTGCCCGGCGTCAATACGGGATAATACCGCGC
CACATAGCAGAACTTTAAAAGTGCTCATCATTGGAAAACGTTCTTCGGGGCGAAAACTCTCAAGGATCTT
ACCGCTGTTGAGATCCAGTTCGATGTAACCCACTCGTGCACCCAACTGATCTTCAGCATCTTTTACTTTC
ACCAGCGTTTCTGGGTGAGCAAAAACAGGAAGGCAAAATGCCGCAAAAAAGGGAATAAGGGCGACACGGA
AATGTTGAATACTCATACTCTTCCTTTTTCAATATTATTGAAGCATTTATCAGGGTTATTGTCTCATGAG
CGGATACATATTTGAATGTATTTAGAAAAATAAACAAATAGGGGTTCCGCGCACATTTCCCCGAAAAGTG
CCACCTGACGTCTAAGAAACCATTATTATCATGACATTAACCTATAAAAATAGGCGTATCACGAGGCCCT
TTCGTCTCGCGCGTTTCGGTGATGACGGTGAAAACCTCTGACACATGCAGCTCCCGGAGACGGTCACAGC
TTGTCTGTAAGCGGATGCCGGGAGCAGACAAGCCCGTCAGGGCGCGTCAGCGGGTGTTGGCGGGTGTCGG
GGCTGGCTTAACTATGCGGCATCAGAGCAGATTGTACTGAGAGTGCACCATATGCGGTGTGAAATACCGC
ACAGATGCGTAAGGAGAAAATACCGCATCAGGCGCCATTCGCCATTCAGGCTGCGCAACTGTTGGGAAGG
GCGATCGGTGCGGGCCTCTTCGCTATTACGCCAGCTGGCGAAAGGGGGATGTGCTGCAAGGCGATTAAGT
TGGGTAACGCCAGGGTTTTCCCAGTCACGACGTTGTAAAACGACGGCCAGTGAATTCGTTTAAACGGCCG
CCTCTGCCATGGCAAAGAATGCTTTCCATGACGATCATCGTAGTGCCCAATTGGGTGCCTCTATGATGGG
TATGGCTTGGGCAAGTGTCTTTTTATGTATCGTGGAATTTATCCTGCTGGTCTTCTGGTCTGTTAGGGCA
AGGTTGGCCTCTACTTACTCCATCGACAATTCAAGATACAGAACCTCCTCCAGATGGAATCCCTTCCATA
GAGAGAAGGAGCAAGCAACTGACCCAATATTGACTGCCACTGGACCTGAAGACATGCAACAAAGTGCAAG
CATAGTGGGGCCTTCTTCCAATGCTAATCCGGTCACTGCCACTGCTGCTACGGAAAACCAACCTAAAGGT
ATTAACTTCTTCACTATAAGAAAATCACACGAGCGCCCGGACGATGTCTCTGTTTAAAGATGCTAAGAGA
TAGTGATGATATTTCATAAATAATGTAATTCTATATATGTTAATTACCTTTTTTGCGAGGCATATTTATG
GTGAAGGATAAGTTTTGACCATCAAAGAAGGTTAATGTGGCTGTGGTTTCAGGGTCCATAAAGCTTTTCA
ATTCATCATTTTTTTTTTATTCTTTTTTTTGATTTCGGTTTCCTTGAAATTTTTTTGATTCGGTAATCTC
CGAACAGAAGGAAGAACGAAGGAAGGAGCACAGACTTAGATTGGTATATATACGCATATGTAGTGTTGAA
GAAACATGAAATTGCCCAGTATTCTTAACCCAACTGCACAGAACAAAAACCTGCAGGAAACGAAGATAAA
TCATGTCGAAAGCTACATATAAGGAACGTGCTGCTACTCATCCTAGTCCTGTTGCTGCCAAGCTATTTAA
TATCATGCACGAAAAGCAAACAAACTTGTGTGCTTCATTGGATGTTCGTACCACCAAGGAATTACTGGAG
TTAGTTGAAGCATTAGGTCCCAAAATTTGTTTACTAAAAACACATGTGGATATCTTGACTGATTTTTCCA
TGGAGGGCACAGTTAAGCCGCTAAAGGCATTATCCGCCAAGTACAATTTTTTACTCTTCGAAGACAGAAA
ATTTGCTGACATTGGTAATACAGTCAAATTGCAGTACTCTGCGGGTGTATACAGAATAGCAGAATGGGCA
GACATTACGAATGCACACGGTGTGGTGGGCCCAGGTATTGTTAGCGGTTTGAAGCAGGCGGCAGAAGAAG
TAACAAAGGAACCTAGAGGCCTTTTGATGTTAGCAGAATTGTCATGCAAGGGCTCCCTATCTACTGGAGA
ATATACTAAGGGTACTGTTGACATTGCGAAGAGCGACAAAGATTTTGTTATCGGCTTTATTGCTCAAAGA
GACATGGGTGGAAGAGATGAAGGTTACGATTGGTTGATTATGACACCCGGTGTGGGTTTAGATGACAAGG
GAGACGCATTGGGTCAACAGTATAGAACCGTGGATGATGTGGTCTCTACAGGATCTGACATTATTATTGT
TGGAAGAGGACTATTTGCAAAGGGAAGGGATGCTAAGGTAGAGGGTGAACGTTACAGAAAAGCAGGCTGG
GAAGCATATTTGAGAAGATGCGGCCAGCAAAACTAAAAAACTGTATTATAAGTAAATGCATGTATACTAA
ACTCACAAATTAGAGCTTCAATTTAATTATATCAGTTATTACCCGGGAATCTCGGTCGTAATGATTTCTA
TAATGACGAAAAAAAAAAAATTGGAAAGAAAAAGCTTCATGGCCTTTATAAAAAGGAACTATCCAATACC
TCGCCAGAACCAAGTAACAGTATTTTACGGGGCACAAATCAAGAACAATAAGACAGGACTGTAAAGCTCG
AGGACTACAACAAGAGATCTTCGGTCTCAACCGTGCCTAATGCAGCTCCCATAAGAGTCGGATTCGTCGG
TCTCAACGCAGCCAAAGGATGGGCAATCAAGACACATTACCCCGCCATACTGCAACTATCGTCACAATTT
CAAATCACTGCCTTATACAGTCCAAAAATTGAGACTTCTATTGCCACCATCCAGCGTCTAAAATTGAGTA
ATGCCACTGCTTTTCCCACTTTAGAGTCATTTGCATCATCTTCCACTATAGATATGATAGTGATAGCTAT
CCAAGTGGCCAGTCATTATGACGTTGTTATGCCTCTCTTGGAATTCTCCAAAAATAATCCGAACCTCAAG
TATCTTTTCGTAGAATGGGCCCTTGCATGTTCACTAGATCAAGCCGAATCCATTTATAAGGCTGCTGCTG
AACGTGGGGTTCAAACCATCATCTCTTTACAAGGTCGTAAATCACCATATATTTTGAGAGCAAAAGAATT
AATATCTCAAGGCTATATCGGCGACATTAATTCTATCGAGATTGCTGGAAATGGCGGTTGGTACGGCTAC
GAAAGGCCTGTTAAATCACCAAAATACATCTATGAAATCGGGAACGGTGTAGATCTGGTAACCACAACAT
TTGGTCACACAATCGATATTTTACAATACATGACAAGTTCGTACTTTTCCAGGATAAATGCAATGGTTTA
AAC
Features (pLannotate 1.2.2; 14 found; start..end, strand, type, name):
     49..65      -  protein_bind   lac operator: The lac repressor binds to the lac operator to inhibit transcription in E. coli. This inhibition can be relieved by adding lactose or isopropyl-β-D-thiogalactopyranoside (IPTG). lac repressor encoded by lacI
     73..103     -  promoter       lac promoter: promoter for the E. coli lac operon
    118..139     -  protein_bind   CAP binding site: CAP binding activates transcription in the presence of cAMP. E. coli catabolite activator protein
    152..244     -  CDS            lacI (fragment): lac repressor; lacI; The lac repressor binds to the lac operator to inhibit transcription in E. coli. This inhibition can be relieved by adding lactose or isopropyl-β-D-thiogalactopyranoside (IPTG).
    427..1015    -  rep_origin     ori: high-copy-number ColE1/pMB1/pBR322/pUC origin of replication
   1186..2046    -  CDS            AmpR: β-lactamase; bla; confers resistance to ampicillin, carbenicillin, and related antibiotics
   2047..2151    -  promoter       AmpR promoter: bla
   2246..2281    +  CDS            rop (fragment): Rop protein, which maintains plasmids at low copy number; rop
   2383..2482    +  misc_feature   bom (fragment): basis of mobility region from pBR322
   2488..2645    -  CDS            lacZα (fragment): LacZα fragment of β-galactosidase; lacZ fragment
   2633..3064    +  CDS            SUR7 (fragment): SUR7_YEAST - Experimental evidence at protein level: Swiss-Prot protein existence level 1. Involved in sporulation and affects the sphingolipid composition of the plasma membrane. Probably involved in endocytosis. From Saccharomyces cerevisiae (strain ATCC 204508 / S288c) (Baker's yeast).
   3217..3432    +  promoter       URA3 promoter: S. cerevisiae URA3
   3433..4236    +  CDS            URA3: orotidine-5'-phosphate decarboxylase, required for uracil biosynthesis; S. cerevisiae URA3; yeast auxotrophic marker, counterselectable with 5-fluoroorotic acid (5-FOA)
   4482..5179    +  CDS            GAL80 (fragment): transcriptional repressor that inhibits GAL4; Saccharomyces cerevisiae GAL80; GAL80 binds to and inhibits the transcriptional activation domain of GAL4.
