[The description below was written by a language model from this plasmid's Addgene catalogue record and pLannotate feature annotations shown in this document.]
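Description:
pIR3DH8 is a pUC19-based plasmid that carries a gene-disruption cassette for deleting GAL80 in yeast. It is propagated in E. coli through the high-copy ColE1/pUC origin and selected with ampicillin via the β-lactamase gene. Remnants of the pUC19 lac region (lac promoter, operator, CAP site and an interrupted lacZα fragment) flank the cloning site. No yeast origin of replication or centromere is annotated. Although it is catalogued as a yeast expression vector, it therefore looks like a template or donor for chromosomal integration rather than an episomal plasmid.

The insert, assembled by Gibson cloning, is recorded as gal80Arm1–P-AgTEF1–KlURA3–T-AgTEF1–gal80Arm2: two homology arms from the GAL80 locus flanking a Kluyveromyces lactis URA3 marker under Ashbya gossypii TEF1 promoter and terminator control. The automated feature table broadly agrees. One arm is annotated as a fragment of SUR7, presumably sequence flanking GAL80, and the other as a fragment of the GAL80 coding sequence itself. The annotation tool labels the marker and the region upstream of it as S. cerevisiae URA3 and URA3 promoter, and it does not call the AgTEF1 elements. The catalogue entry is more specific here, and the mismatch probably reflects database matching rather than a different part.

Homologous recombination through the two arms would replace part of the GAL80 locus with the marker, and integrants would be selected by uracil prototrophy in a ura3 host. URA3-type markers can also be counterselected with 5-fluoroorotic acid. GAL80 encodes the repressor that binds and inhibits the Gal4 activator, so its loss relieves repression of GAL promoters. The construct comes from work on auxin-mediated protein depletion for metabolic engineering of terpene-producing yeast.
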