Addgene plasmid #165068: pIR3DH8
Purpose: Knocking out GAL80 using KlURA3 marker
Depositing lab: Claudia Vickers. Depositing organization: University of Queensland. Publication: Auxin-mediated protein depletion for metabolic engineering in terpene-producing yeast. Lu Z, Peng B, Ebert BE, Dumsday G, Vickers CE. Nat Commun. 2021 Feb 16;12(1):1051. doi: 10.1038/s41467-021-21313-1. PubMed 33594068.
Backbone
  Vector backbone: pUC19
  Vector type: Yeast Expression
Growth in bacteria
  Bacterial resistance: Ampicillin, 100 μg/mL
  Growth temperature: 37°C
  Growth strain: DH5alpha
  Copy number: High Copy
Gene/Insert
  Gene/Insert name: gal80Arm1-P-AgTEF1-KlURA3-T-AgTEF1-gal80Arm2
  Species: Other
  Mutation: WT
  Cloning method: Gibson Cloning
Terms and licenses: Academic/Nonprofit Terms; Industry Terms: Not Available to Industry
How to cite: pIR3DH8 was a gift from Claudia Vickers (Addgene plasmid # 165068 ; http://n2t.net/addgene:165068 ; RRID:Addgene_165068)
